Addgene plasmid #65943: pDA03
Purpose: Theophylline riboswitch D derivatives 03
Depositing lab: Justin Gallivan. Depositing organization: Emory University.
Backbone
  Vector backbone: pUC19
  Backbone size w/o insert (bp): 3000
  Vector type: Bacterial Expression
Growth in bacteria
  Bacterial resistance: Ampicillin, 100 μg/mL
  Growth temperature: 37°C
  Growth strain: Top10
  Copy number: High Copy
Gene/Insert
  Gene/Insert name: luciferase
  Species: Synthetic
  Insert size (bp): 1800
  Promoter: Tac
  Cloning method: Restriction Enzyme; 5′ cloning site BamHI (unknown if destroyed); 3′ cloning site PstI (unknown if destroyed)
  Sequencing primers: 5′ M13F; 3′ M13R
Terms and licenses: Academic/Nonprofit Terms; Industry Terms: Not Available to Industry
How to cite: pDA03 was a gift from Justin Gallivan (Addgene plasmid # 65943 ; http://n2t.net/addgene:65943 ; RRID:Addgene_65943)
