[The description below was written by a language model from this plasmid's Addgene catalogue record.]
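Description:
pDA03 is a bacterial expression plasmid built on the pUC19 backbone (about 3 kb without insert), a high-copy cloning vector that is maintained in E. coli under ampicillin selection. The record lists an insert of roughly 1.8 kb described as a synthetic luciferase gene, placed between the BamHI and PstI sites of the polylinker; whether those sites survived cloning is not recorded. Flanking M13 forward and reverse primer sites from the pUC19 backbone allow the insert region to be sequenced. No feature table is provided, so the exact positions and boundaries of individual elements cannot be confirmed here.

Expression of the luciferase reporter is driven by the Tac promoter, a strong hybrid trp/lac bacterial promoter. The stated purpose identifies the construct as the third in a series of derivatives of "theophylline riboswitch D". Synthetic riboswitches of this kind typically consist of a theophylline-binding RNA aptamer positioned in the 5′ untranslated region upstream of a reporter, so that ligand binding changes the mRNA structure and alters access to the ribosome binding site, making translation dependent on theophylline. The record does not spell out the riboswitch sequence, how this derivative differs from the parent riboswitch D, or which luciferase is used. Within those limits, pDA03 is best understood as a reporter plasmid in which luciferase output gives a quantitative readout of ligand-dependent gene regulation, useful for comparing the performance of riboswitch variants in bacteria.
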