>Addgene plasmid #65943 | pDA03 | depositor partial sequence | sequence record 112114 | riboswitch region
GACGCTACTCATCTTTTAGGTGATACCAGCATCGTCTTGATGCCCTTGGCAGCACCAGCTGCTAGGCCGT
TCAAGATG
