>Addgene plasmid #65943 | pDA03 | addgene partial sequence | sequence record 115972 | M13-Rev 5'-CAGGAAACAGCTATGACC-3'
GGTGTGCGGTTACAATTTGGACTTTCCGCCCTTCTTGGCCTTTATGAGGATCTCTCTGATTTTTCTTGCG
TCGAGTTTTCCGGTAAGACCTTTCGGTACTTCGTCCACAAACACAACTCCTCCGCGCAACTTTTTCGCGG
TTGTTACTTGACTGGCGACGTAATCCACGATCTCTTTTTCCGTCATCGTCTTTCCGTGCTCCAAAACAAC
AACGGCGGCGGGAAGTTCACCGGCGTCATCGTCGGGAAGACCTGCCACGCCCGCGTCGAAGATGTTGGGG
TGTTGTAACAATATCGATTCCAATTCAGCGGGGGCCACCTGATATCCTTTGTATTTAATTAAAGACTTCA
AGCGGTCAACTATGAAGAAGTGTTCGTCTTCGTCCCAGTAAGCTATGTCTCCAGAATGTAGCCATCCATC
CTTGTCAATCAAGGCGTTGGTCGCTTCCGGATTGTTTACATAACCGGACATAATCATAGGTCCTCTGACA
CATAATTCGCCTCTCTGATTAACGCCCAGCGTTTTCCCGGTATCCAGATCCACAACCTTCGCTTCAAAAA
ATGGAACAACTTTACCGACCGCGCCCGGTTTATCATCCCCCTCGGGTGTAATCAGAATAGCTGATGTAGT
CTCAGTGAGCCCATATCCTTGTCGTATCCCTGGAAGATGGAAGCGTTTTGCAACCGCTTCCCCGACTTCT
TTCGAAAGAGGTGCGCCCCCAGAAGCAATTTCGTGTAAATTAGATAAATCGTATTTGTCAATCAGAGTGC
TTTTGGCGAAGAATGAAAATAGGGTTGGTACTAGCAACGCACTTTGAAATTTTGTAATCCTGAAGGGATC
GTAAAAACAGCTCTTCTTCAAATCTATACATTAAGACGACTCGAAATCCACATATCAAATATCCGAGTGT
AGTAAACATTCCAAAACCGTGATGGAATGGAACAACACTTAAAATCGCAGTATCCGGAATGATTTGATGG
CCAAAAATAGGATCTCTGGCATGCGA
