>Addgene plasmid #65943 | pDA03 | addgene partial sequence | sequence record 116895 | M13-F20 5'-TGTAAAACGACGGCCAGT-3'
TTATCATCGGCTCGTATAATGTGTGGGACGCTACTCATCTTTTAGGTGATACCAGCATCGTCTTGATGCC
CTTGGCAGCACCAGCTGCTAGGCCGTTCAAGATGGAAGACGCCAAAAACATAAAGAAAGGCCCGGCGCCA
TTCTATCCTCTAGAGGATGGAACCGCTGGAGAGCAACTGCATAAGGCTATGAAGAGATACGCCCTGGTTC
CTGGAACAATTGCTTTTACAGATGCACATATCGAGGTGAACATCACGTACGCGGAATACTTCGAAATGTC
CGTTCGGTTGGCAGAAGCTATGAAACGATATGGGCTGAATACAAATCACAGAATCGTCGTATGCAGTGAA
AACTCTCTTCAATTCTTTATGCCGGTGTTGGGCGCGTTATTTATCGGAGTTGCAGTTGCGCCCGCGAACG
ACATTTATAATGAACGTGAATTGCTCAACAGTATGAACATTTCGCAGCCTACCGTAGTGTTTGTTTCCAA
AAAGGGGTTGCAAAAAATTTTGAACGTGCAAAAAAAATTACCAATAATCCAGAAAATTATTATCATGGAT
TCTAAAACGGATTACCAGGGATTTCAGTCGATGTACACGTTCGTCACATCTCATCTACCTCCCGGTTTTA
ATGAATACGATTTTGTACCAGAGTCCTTTGATCGTGACAAAACAATTGCACTGATAATGAATTCCTCTGG
ATCTACTGGGTTACCTAAGGGTGTGGCCCTTCCGCATAGAACTGCCTGCGTCAGATTCTCGCATGCCAGA
GATCCTATTTTTGGCAATCAAATCATTCCGGATACTGCGATTTTAAGTGTTGTTCCATTCCATCACGGTT
TTGGAATGTTTACTACACTCGGATATTTGATATGTGGATTTCGAGTCGTCTTAATGTATAGATTTGAAGA
AGAGCTGTTTTTACGATCCCTTCAGGATTACAAAATTCAAAGTGCGTTGCTAGTACCAACCCTATTTTCA
TTCTTCGCCAAAAGCCACTCTGATTGACAAATACGATTTATCTAATTTACACGAAA
